>Addgene plasmid #20239 | pE1B-C-F/Sox10-MCS1B | depositor full sequence | sequence record 9522 | Author sequence
TTGTACAAAGTGGTGATGGGCTCGAGATCTCAGGGATATAAAGCTGGGTTGGTGTTGCTTTGAATAGTTC
ATCTTAAGCTTGGCATTCCGGTACTGTTGGTAAAGCCACCATGGAAGACGCCAAAAACATAAAGAAAGGC
CCGGCGCCATTCTATCCGCTGGAAGATGGAACCGCTGGAGAGCAACTGCATAAGGCTATGAAGAGATACG
CCCTGGTTCCTGGAACAATTGCTTTTACAGATGCACATATCGAGGTGGACATCACTTACGCTGAGTACTT
CGAAATGTCCGTTCGGTTGGCAGAAGCTATGAAACGATATGGGCTGAATACAAATCACAGAATCGTCGTA
TGCAGTGAAAACTCTCTTCAATTCTTTATGCCGGTGTTGGGCGCGTTATTTATCGGAGTTGCAGTTGCGC
CCGCGAACGACATTTATAATGAACGTGAATTGCTCAACAGTATGGGCATTTCGCAGCCTACCGTGGTGTT
CGTTTCCAAAAAGGGGTTGCAAAAAATTTTGAACGTGCAAAAAAAGCTCCCAATCATCCAAAAAATTATT
ATCATGGATTCTAAAACGGATTACCAGGGATTTCAGTCGATGTACACGTTCGTCACATCTCATCTACCTC
CCGGTTTTAATGAATACGATTTTGTGCCAGAGTCCTTCGATAGGGACAAGACAATTGCACTGATCATGAA
CTCCTCTGGATCTACTGGTCTGCCTAAAGGTGTCGCTCTGCCTCATAGAACTGCCTGCGTGAGATTCTCG
CATGCCAGAGATCCTATTTTTGGCAATCAAATCATTCCGGATACTGCGATTTTAAGTGTTGTTCCATTCC
ATCACGGTTTTGGAATGTTTACTACACTCGGATATTTGATATGTGGATTTCGAGTCGTCTTAATGTATAG
ATTTGAAGAAGAGCTGTTTCTGAGGAGCCTTCAGGATTACAAGATTCAAAGTGCGCTGCTGGTGCCAACC
CTATTCTCCTTCTTCGCCAAAAGCACTCTGATTGACAAATACGATTTATCTAATTTACACGAAATTGCTT
CTGGTGGCGCTCCCCTCTCTAAGGAAGTCGGGGAAGCGGTTGCCAAGAGGTTCCATCTGCCAGGTATCAG
GCAAGGATATGGGCTCACTGAGACTACATCAGCTATTCTGATTACACCCGAGGGGGATGATAAACCGGGC
GCGGTCGGTAAAGTTGTTCCATTTTTTGAAGCGAAGGTTGTGGATCTGGATACCGGGAAAACGCTGGGCG
TTAATCAAAGAGGCGAACTGTGTGTGAGAGGTCCTATGATTATGTCCGGTTATGTAAACAATCCGGAAGC
GACCAACGCCTTGATTGACAAGGATGGATGGCTACATTCTGGAGACATAGCTTACTGGGACGAAGACGAA
CACTTCTTCATCGTTGACCGCCTGAAGTCTCTGATTAAGTACAAAGGCTATCAGGTGGCTCCCGCTGAAT
TGGAATCCATCTTGCTCCAACACCCCAACATCTTCGACGCAGGTGTCGCAGGTCTTCCCGACGATGACGC
CGGTGAACTTCCCGCCGCCGTTGTTGTTTTGGAGCACGGAAAGACGATGACGGAAAAAGAGATCGTGGAT
TACGTCGCCAGTCAAGTAACAACCGCGAAAAAGTTGCGCGGAGGAGTTGTGTTTGTGGACGAAGTACCGA
AAGGTCTTACCGGAAAACTCGACGCAAGAAAAATCAGAGAGATCCTCATAAAGGCCAAGAAGGGCGGAAA
GATCGCCGTGTAATTCTAGAGTCGGGGCGGCCGGCCGCTTCGAGCAGACATGATAAGATACATTGATGAG
TTTGGACAAACCACAACTAGAATGCAGTGAAAAAAATGCTTTATTTGTGAAATTTGTGATGCTATTGCTT
TATTTGTAACCATTATAAGCTGCAATAAACAAGTTAACAACAACAATTGCATTCATTTTATGTTTCAGGT
TCAGGGGGAGGTGTGGGAGGTTTTTTAAAGCAAGTAAAACCTCTACAAATGTGGTAAAATCGATAAGGAT
CCGTCGACCGATGCCCTTGAGAGCCTTCAACCCAGTCAGCTCCTTCCGGTGGGCGCGGGGCATGACTATC
GTCGCCGCACTTATGACTGTCTTCTTTATCATGCAACTCGTAGGACAGGTGCCGGCAGCGCTCTTCCGCT
TCCTCGCTCACTGACTCGCTGCGCTCGGTCGTTCGGCTGCGGCGAGCGGTATCAGCTCACTCAAAGGCGG
TAATACGGTTATCCACAGAATCAGGGGATAACGCAGGAAAGAACATGTGAGCAAAAGGCCAGCAAAAGGC
CAGGAACCGTAAAAAGGCCGCGTTGCTGGCGTTTTTCCATAGGCTCCGCCCCCCTGACGAGCATCACAAA
AATCGACGCTCAAGTCAGAGGTGGCGAAACCCGACAGGACTATAAAGATACCAGGCGTTTCCCCCTGGAA
GCTCCCTCGTGCGCTCTCCTGTTCCGACCCTGCCGCTTACCGGATACCTGTCCGCCTTTCTCCCTTCGGG
AAGCGTGGCGCTTTCTCATAGCTCACGCTGTAGGTATCTCAGTTCGGTGTAGGTCGTTCGCTCCAAGCTG
GGCTGTGTGCACGAACCCCCCGTTCAGCCCGACCGCTGCGCCTTATCCGGTAACTATCGTCTTGAGTCCA
ACCCGGTAAGACACGACTTATCGCCACTGGCAGCAGCCACTGGTAACAGGATTAGCAGAGCGAGGTATGT
AGGCGGTGCTACAGAGTTCTTGAAGTGGTGGCCTAACTACGGCTACACTAGAAGAACAGTATTTGGTATC
TGCGCTCTGCTGAAGCCAGTTACCTTCGGAAAAAGAGTTGGTAGCTCTTGATCCGGCAAACAAACCACCG
CTGGTAGCGGTGGTTTTTTTGTTTGCAAGCAGCAGATTACGCGCAGAAAAAAAGGATCTCAAGAAGATCC
TTTGATCTTTTCTACGGGGTCTGACGCTCAGTGGAACGAAAACTCACGTTAAGGGATTTTGGTCATGAGA
TTATCAAAAAGGATCTTCACCTAGATCCTTTTAAATTAAAAATGAAGTTTTAAATCAATCTAAAGTATAT
ATGAGTAAACTTGGTCTGACAGTTACCAATGCTTAATCAGTGAGGCACCTATCTCAGCGATCTGTCTATT
TCGTTCATCCATAGTTGCCTGACTCCCCGTCGTGTAGATAACTACGATACGGGAGGGCTTACCATCTGGC
CCCAGTGCTGCAATGATACCGCGAGACCCACGCTCACCGGCTCCAGATTTATCAGCAATAAACCAGCCAG
CCGGAAGGGCCGAGCGCAGAAGTGGTCCTGCAACTTTATCCGCCTCCATCCAGTCTATTAATTGTTGCCG
GGAAGCTAGAGTAAGTAGTTCGCCAGTTAATAGTTTGCGCAACGTTGTTGCCATTGCTACAGGCATCGTG
GTGTCACGCTCGTCGTTTGGTATGGCTTCATTCAGCTCCGGTTCCCAACGATCAAGGCGAGTTACATGAT
CCCCCATGTTGTGCAAAAAAGCGGTTAGCTCCTTCGGTCCTCCGATCGTTGTCAGAAGTAAGTTGGCCGC
AGTGTTATCACTCATGGTTATGGCAGCACTGCATAATTCTCTTACTGTCATGCCATCCGTAAGATGCTTT
TCTGTGACTGGTGAGTACTCAACCAAGTCATTCTGAGAATAGTGTATGCGGCGACCGAGTTGCTCTTGCC
CGGCGTCAATACGGGATAATACCGCGCCACATAGCAGAACTTTAAAAGTGCTCATCATTGGAAAACGTTC
TTCGGGGCGAAAACTCTCAAGGATCTTACCGCTGTTGAGATCCAGTTCGATGTAACCCACTCGTGCACCC
AACTGATCTTCAGCATCTTTTACTTTCACCAGCGTTTCTGGGTGAGCAAAAACAGGAAGGCAAAATGCCG
CAAAAAAGGGAATAAGGGCGACACGGAAATGTTGAATACTCATACTCTTCCTTTTTCAATATTATTGAAG
CATTTATCAGGGTTATTGTCTCATGAGCGGATACATATTTGAATGTATTTAGAAAAATAAACAAATAGGG
GTTCCGCGCACATTTCCCCGAAAAGTGCCACCTG
[124 nt withheld, positions 4095-4218]
C
[91 nt withheld, positions 4220-4310]
A
[49 nt withheld, positions 4312-4360]
CCTTTGACGTTGGAGTCCACGTTCTTT
[37 nt withheld, positions 4388-4424]
ACCCTATCTCGGTCTATTCTTTTGATTTATAAGGGATTTTGCCGATTTCGGCCTATTGGTTAAAAAATGA
GCTGATTTAACAAAAATTTAACGCGAATTTTAACAAAATATTAACGCTTACAATTTGCCATTCGCCATTC
AGGCTGCGCAACTGTTGGGAAGGGCGATCGGTGCGGGCCTCTTCGCTATTACGCCAGCCCAAGCTACCAT
GATAAGTAAGTAATATTAAGGTACGGGAGGTACTTGGAGCGGCCGCAATAAAATATCTTTATTTTCATTA
CATCTGTGTGTTGGTTTTTTGTGTGAATCGATAGTACTAACATACGCTCTCCATCAAAACAAAACGAAAC
AAAACAAACTAGCAAAATAGGCTGTCCCCAGTGCAAGTGCAGGTGCCAGAACATTTCTCTATCGATAGGT
ACCGAGCTCTTACGCGTGCTAGCCCATCACAAGTTTGTACAAAAAAGCAGGCTGCCCAACGCCCACCTGG
ACGGGAAGGAGGGCGCGATGGAGAGGCGCTGGGCGCCACTCCCGGCACGCGGGTGCAGCCCCGAAGTGGC
GACTCTCCCTGCCTGCGCTAAACCCACTCGGGCCTGGGCGCGTGCACATGCCAGACCCTAGGTGGGTGCG
TCCCGCCTCCACGTCTTCCCACCCCCTGATCCCAACCGTCTCTAGGTGTGGGTGTTTTTTTTTTTTTTTT
TTTTTCGTTTTTTTCCCCTAAACCTCCTTTTGGGTGGAGGTTTGTTGATGGAAAGGAAGAAAAACGGACC
CTTTATTCGGCTCTAATCCGGGCCCCTGGAATTTCCCACCTTTTCGCTCACCTCTCTTTCCCCTCGTCTG
CTCTGACAGCCTAGGGGAGCAGAATGGGGGGACGCAGGCCTGCCTGCAGGGTGTCAGACTCTCCCATCGC
AAAGCAGGGGTGACCCAGACCCCCGGTTGGCACTCCGGGCCCAGGGGCGCAGTGCGCACTCACCTCCTCC
GACCTCTCCTCCAGTCTGGGGCTCGTCCTGAGGAAGTGGAAAACCGTGTCCCAAGGTGTGCGGTCCAGCT
CGGGGCTGGGGAGTGACGCTGATGGACTGGGAGGGAGGGGCTGGGGGGCCCTGAGCCTCAGGCCACTGCC
TTGTCTGGACGGAGCCTGAATCCTCACCACCAAACACCCTGGCTGGACAGCCGAGACTGACTGAGCCGCT
GCAGACACCCAGCTTTC
Features (pLannotate 1.2.2; 13 found; start..end, strand, type, name):
    111..1763    +  CDS            luciferase: firefly luciferase; luc+; enhanced luc+ version of the luciferase gene
   1804..1925    -  polyA_signal   SV40 poly(A) signal: SV40 polyadenylation signal
   1948..2016    -  CDS            large T antigen (fragment): large T antigen from SV40 (simian virus 40)
   2032..2164    +  CDS            TcR (fragment): tetracycline efflux protein; tet; confers resistance to tetracycline
   2344..2932    -  rep_origin     ori: high-copy-number ColE1/pMB1/pBR322/pUC origin of replication
   3103..3963    -  CDS            AmpR: β-lactamase; bla; confers resistance to ampicillin, carbenicillin, and related antibiotics
   3964..4068    -  promoter       AmpR promoter: bla
   4095..4523    +  rep_origin     f1 ori (sequence partly withheld): f1 bacteriophage origin of replication; arrow indicates direction of (+) strand synthesis
   4555..4622    -  CDS            lacZα (fragment): LacZα fragment of β-galactosidase; lacZ fragment
   4681..4729    +  polyA_signal   poly(A) signal: synthetic polyadenylation signal
   4743..4834    +  misc_feature   pause site: RNA polymerase II transcriptional pause signal from the human α2 globin gene
   4873..4897    +  protein_bind   attB1: mutant version of attB; recombination site for the Gateway® BP reaction BP Clonase™
   5621..14      -  protein_bind   attB2 (across the origin): mutant version of attB; recombination site for the Gateway® BP reaction BP Clonase™
