[The description below was written by a language model from this plasmid's Addgene catalogue record and pLannotate feature annotations shown in this document.]
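Description:
pE1B-C-F/Sox10-MCS1B is a mammalian luciferase reporter plasmid built to test a mouse Sox10-locus noncoding segment for enhancer activity. The 723 bp insert, Sox10-MCS1B, was moved by Gateway recombination into the 4.9 kb destination vector pE1B-C-F. This destroyed the vector's attR sites and left the insert flanked by attB1 and attB2 in the 5,631 nt depositor sequence. Propagation in E. coli relies on a high-copy ColE1/pUC-type origin and ampicillin selection through the bla gene and its promoter. An f1 origin is also present, allowing single-stranded DNA production. The short annotated fragments of lacZα, the tetracycline resistance gene and SV40 large T antigen look like nonfunctional backbone remnants.

The insert lies immediately upstream of the firefly luciferase (luc+) coding sequence, which is terminated by an SV40 polyadenylation signal. Ahead of the attB1 site are a synthetic poly(A) signal and the RNA polymerase II pause site from the human α2 globin gene. This arrangement is common in luciferase reporter backbones and blocks read-through transcription from elsewhere in the plasmid, so luciferase output reflects the cloned element. No promoter is annotated in the roughly 100 bp between attB2 and the luciferase start. The backbone name suggests a minimal E1B promoter occupies that gap, but the record does not confirm this.

The associated publication concerns the identification of neural crest and glial enhancers at the mouse Sox10 locus. This fits use of the plasmid in transfected cultured cells to measure whether the MCS1B segment stimulates reporter transcription. The record does not define the abbreviation MCS or specify the cell types used.
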