Addgene plasmid #20239: pE1B-C-F/Sox10-MCS1B
Depositing lab: William Pavan. Depositing organization: National Human Genome Research Institute (NHGRI). Publication: Identification of neural crest and glial enhancers at the mouse Sox10 locus through transgenesis in zebrafish. Antonellis A, Huynh JL, Lee-Lin SQ, Vinton RM, Renaud G, Loftus SK, Elliot G, Wolfsberg TG, Green ED, McCallion AS, Pavan WJ. PLoS Genet. 2008 . 4(9):e1000174. 10.1371/journal.pgen.1000174 PubMed 18773071.
Backbone
  Vector backbone: pE1B-C-F
  Backbone size w/o insert (bp): 4909
  Vector type: Mammalian Expression
Growth in bacteria
  Bacterial resistance: Ampicillin, 100 μg/mL
  Growth temperature: 37°C
  Growth strain: DH5alpha
  Copy number: High Copy
Gene/Insert
  Gene/Insert name: Sox10-MCS1B
  Species: M. musculus (mouse)
  Insert size (bp): 723
  Cloning method: Gateway Cloning; 5′ cloning site attR (destroyed during cloning); 3′ cloning site attR (destroyed during cloning)
  Sequencing primers: 5′ n/a
Terms and licenses: Academic/Nonprofit Terms; Industry Terms: Not Available to Industry
How to cite: pE1B-C-F/Sox10-MCS1B was a gift from William Pavan (Addgene plasmid # 20239 ; http://n2t.net/addgene:20239 ; RRID:Addgene_20239)
