>Addgene plasmid #20239 | pE1B-C-F/Sox10-MCS1B | addgene partial sequence | sequence record 26093 | 20239 with LucNrev
GGCGCCGGGCCTTTCTTTATGTTTTTGGCGTCTTCCATGGTGGCTTTACCAACAGTACCGGAATGCCAAG
CTTAAGATGAACTATTCAAAGCAACACCAACCCAGCTTTATATCCCTGAGATCTCGAGCCCATCACAAGT
TTGTACAAAAAAGCAGGCTGCCCAACGCCCACCTGGACGGGAAGGAGGGCGCGATGGAGAGGCGCTGGGC
GCCACTCCCGGCACGCGGGTGCAGCCCCGAAGTGGCGACTCTCCCTGCCTGCGCTAAACCCACTCGGGCC
TGGGCGCGTGCACATGCCAGACCCTAGGTGGGTGCGTCCCGCCTCCACGTCTTCCCACCCCCTGATCCCA
ACCGTCTCTAGGTGTGGGTGTTTTTTTTTTTTTTTTTTTTTCGTTTTTTTCCCCTAAACCTCCTTTTGGG
TGGAGGTTTGTTGATGGAAAGGAAGAAAAACGGACCCTTTATTCGGCTCTAATCCGGGCCCCTGGAATTT
CCCACCTTTTCGCTCACCTCTCTTTCCCCTCGTCTGCTCTGACAGCCTAGGGGAGCAGAATGGGGGGACG
CAGGCCTGCCTGCAGGGTGTCAGACTCTCCCATCGCAAAGCAGGGGTGACCCAGACCCCCGGTTGGCACT
CCGGGCCCAGGGGCGCAGTGCGCACTCACCTCCTCCGACCTCTCCTCCAGTCTGGGGCTCGTCCTGAGGA
AGTGGAAAACCGTGTCCCAAGGTGTGCGGTCCAGCTCGGGGCTGGGGAGTGACGCTGATGGACTGGGAGG
GAGGGGCTGGGGGGCCCTGAGCCTCAGGCCACTGCCTTGTCTGGACGGAGCCTGAATCCTCACCACCAAA
CACCCTGGCTGGA
